>Addgene plasmid #76540 | RIOK3 gRNA (BRDN0001147015) | addgene full sequence | sequence record 186032 | Addgene Assembled Sequence
CCCGGGTGCAAAGATGGATAAAGTTTTAAACAGAGAGGAATCTTTGCAGCTAATGGACCTTCTAGGTCTT
GAAAGGAGTGGGAATTGGCTCCGGTGCCCGTCAGTGGGCAGAGCGCACATCGCCCACAGTCCCCGAGAAG
TTGGGGGGAGGGGTCGGCAATTGATCCGGTGCCTAGAGAAGGTGGCGCGGGGTAAACTGGGAAAGTGATG
TCGTGTACTGGCTCCGCCTTTTTCCCGAGGGTGGGGGAGAACCGTATATAAGTGCAGTAGTCGCCGTGAA
CGTTCTTTTTCGCAACGGGTTTGCCGCCAGAACACAGGTAAGTGCCGTGTGTGGTTCCCGCGGGCCTGGC
CTCTTTACGGGTTATGGCCCTTGCGTGCCTTGAATTACTTCCACCTGGCTGCAGTACGTGATTCTTGATC
CCGAGCTTCGGGTTGGAAGTGGGTGGGAGAGTTCGAGGCCTTGCGCTTAAGGAGCCCCTTCGCCTCGTGC
TTGAGTTGAGGCCTGGCCTGGGCGCTGGGGCCGCCGCGTGCGAATCTGGTGGCACCTTCGCGCCTGTCTC
GCTGCTTTCGATAAGTCTCTAGCCATTTAAAATTTTTGATGACCTGCTGCGACGCTTTTTTTCTGGCAAG
ATAGTCTTGTAAATGCGGGCCAAGATCTGCACACTGGTATTTCGGTTTTTGGGGCCGCGGGCGGCGACGG
GGCCCGTGCGTCCCAGCGCACATGTTCGGCGAGGCGGGGCCTGCGAGCGCGGCCACCGAGAATCGGACGG
GGGTAGTCTCAAGCTGGCCGGCCTGCTCTGGTGCCTGGCCTCGCGCCGCCGTGTATCGCCCCGCCCTGGG
CGGCAAGGCTGGCCCGGTCGGCACCAGTTGCGTGAGCGGAAAGATGGCCGCTTCCCGGCCCTGCTGCAGG
GAGCTCAAAATGGAGGACGCGGCGCTCGGGAGAGCGGGCGGGTGAGTCACCCACACAAAGGAAAAGGGCC
TTTCCGTCCTCAGCCGTCGCTTCATGTGACTCCACGGAGTACCGGGCGCCGTCCAGGCACCTCGATTAGT
TCTCGAGCTTTTGGAGTACGTCGTCTTTAGGTTGGGGGGAGGGGTTTTATGCGATGGAGTTTCCCCACAC
TGAGTGGGTGGAGACTGAAGTTAGGCCAGCTTGGCACTTGATGTAATTCTCCTTGGAATTTGCCCTTTTT
GAGTTTGGATCTTGGTTCATTCTCAAGCCTCAGACAGTGGTTCAAAGTTTTTTTCTTCCATTTCAGGTGT
CGTGACGTACGGCCACCATGACCGAGTACAAGCCCACGGTGCGCCTCGCCACCCGCGACGACGTCCCCAG
GGCCGTACGCACCCTCGCCGCCGCGTTCGCCGACTACCCCGCCACGCGCCACACCGTCGATCCGGACCGC
CACATCGAGCGGGTCACCGAGCTGCAAGAACTCTTCCTCACGCGCGTCGGGCTCGACATCGGCAAGGTGT
GGGTCGCGGACGACGGCGCCGCCGTGGCGGTCTGGACCACGCCGGAGAGCGTCGAAGCGGGGGCGGTGTT
CGCCGAGATCGGCCCGCGCATGGCCGAGTTGAGCGGTTCCCGGCTGGCCGCGCAGCAACAGATGGAAGGC
CTCCTGGCGCCGCACCGGCCCAAGGAGCCCGCGTGGTTCCTGGCCACCGTCGGAGTCTCGCCCGACCACC
AGGGCAAGGGTCTGGGCAGCGCCGTCGTGCTCCCCGGAGTGGAGGCGGCCGAGCGCGCCGGGGTGCCCGC
CTTCCTGGAGACCTCCGCGCCCCGCAACCTCCCCTTCTACGAGCGGCTCGGCTTCACCGTCACCGCCGAC
GTCGAGGTGCCCGAAGGACCGCGCACCTGGTGCATGACCCGCAAGCCCGGTGCCTGAACGCGTTAAGTCG
ACAATCAACCTCTGGATTACAAAATTTGTGAAAGATTGACTGGTATTCTTAACTATGTTGCTCCTTTTAC
GCTATGTGGATACGCTGCTTTAATGCCTTTGTATCATGCTATTGCTTCCCGTATGGCTTTCATTTTCTCC
TCCTTGTATAAATCCTGGTTGCTGTCTCTTTATGAGGAGTTGTGGCCCGTTGTCAGGCAACGTGGCGTGG
TGTGCACTGTGTTTGCTGACGCAACCCCCACTGGTTGGGGCATTGCCACCACCTGTCAGCTCCTTTCCGG
GACTTTCGCTTTCCCCCTCCCTATTGCCACGGCGGAACTCATCGCCGCCTGCCTTGCCCGCTGCTGGACA
GGGGCTCGGCTGTTGGGCACTGACAATTCCGTGGTGTTGTCGGGGAAATCATCGTCCTTTCCTTGGCTGC
TCGCCTGTGTTGCCACCTGGATTCTGCGCGGGACGTCCTTCTGCTACGTCCCTTCGGCCCTCAATCCAGC
GGACCTTCCTTCCCGCGGCCTGCTGCCGGCTCTGCGGCCTCTTCCGCGTCTTCGCCTTCGCCCTCAGACG
AGTCGGATCTCCCTTTGGGCCGCCTCCCCGCGTCGACTTTAAGACCAATGACTTACAAGGCAGCTGTAGA
TCTTAGCCACTTTTTAAAAGAAAAGGGGGGACTGGAAGGGCTAATTCACTCCCAACGAAGACAAGATCTG
CTTTTTGCTTGTACTGGGTCTCTCTGGTTAGACCAGATCTGAGCCTGGGAGCTCTCTGGCTAACTAGGGA
ACCCACTGCTTAAGCCTCAATAAAGCTTGCCTTGAGTGCTTCAAGTAGTGTGTGCCCGTCTGTTGTGTGA
CTCTGGTAACTAGAGATCCCTCAGACCCTTTTAGTCAGTGTGGAAAATCTCTAGCAGTACGTATAGTAGT
TCATGTCATCTTATTATTCAGTATTTATAACTTGCAAAGAAATGAATATCAGAGAGTGAGAGGAACTTGT
TTATTGCAGCTTATAATGGTTACAAATAAAGCAATAGCATCACAAATTTCACAAATAAAGCATTTTTTTC
ACTGCATTCTAGTTGTGGTTTGTCCAAACTCATCAATGTATCTTATCATGTCTGGCTCTAGCTATCCCGC
CCCTAACTCCGCCCATCCCGCCCCTAACTCCGCCCAGTTCCGCCCATTCTCCGCCCCATGGCTGACTAAT
TTTTTTTATTTATGCAGAGGCCGAGGCCGCCTCGGCCTCTGAGCTATTCCAGAAGTAGTGAGGAGGCTTT
TTTGGAGGCCTAGGGACGTACCCAATTCGCCCTATAGTGAGTCGTATTACGCGCGCTCACTGGCCGTCGT
TTTACAACGTCGTGACTGGGAAAACCCTGGCGTTACCCAACTTAATCGCCTTGCAGCACATCCCCCTTTC
GCCAGCTGGCGTAATAGCGAAGAGGCCCGCACCGATCGCCCTTCCCAACAGTTGCGCAGCCTGAATGGCG
AATGGG
[124 nt withheld, positions 3367-3490]
C
[91 nt withheld, positions 3492-3582]
A
[49 nt withheld, positions 3584-3632]
CCTTTGACGTTGGAGTCCACGTTCTTT
[37 nt withheld, positions 3660-3696]
ACCCTATCTCGGTCTATTCTTTTGATTTATAAGGGATTTTGCCGATTTCGGCCTATTGGTTAAAAAATGA
GCTGATTTAACAAAAATTTAACGCGAATTTTAACAAAATATTAACGCTTACAATTTAGGTGGCACTTTTC
GGGGAAATGTGCGCGGAACCCCTATTTGTTTATTTTTCTAAATACATTCAAATATGTATCCGCTCATGAG
ACAATAACCCTGATAAATGCTTCAATAATATTGAAAAAGGAAGAGTATGAGTATTCAACATTTCCGTGTC
GCCCTTATTCCCTTTTTTGCGGCATTTTGCCTTCCTGTTTTTGCTCACCCAGAAACGCTGGTGAAAGTAA
AAGATGCTGAAGATCAGTTGGGTGCACGAGTGGGTTACATCGAACTGGATCTCAACAGCGGTAAGATCCT
TGAGAGTTTTCGCCCCGAAGAACGTTTTCCAATGATGAGCACTTTTAAAGTTCTGCTATGTGGCGCGGTA
TTATCCCGTATTGACGCCGGGCAAGAGCAACTCGGTCGCCGCATACACTATTCTCAGAATGACTTGGTTG
AGTACTCACCAGTCACAGAAAAGCATCTTACGGATGGCATGACAGTAAGAGAATTATGCAGTGCTGCCAT
AACCATGAGTGATAACACTGCGGCCAACTTACTTCTGACAACGATCGGAGGACCGAAGGAGCTAACCGCT
TTTTTGCACAACATGGGGGATCATGTAACTCGCCTTGATCGTTGGGAACCGGAGCTGAATGAAGCCATAC
CAAACGACGAGCGTGACACCACGATGCCTGTAGCAATGGCAACAACGTTGCGCAAACTATTAACTGGCGA
ACTACTTACTCTAGCTTCCCGGCAACAATTAATAGACTGGATGGAGGCGGATAAAGTTGCAGGACCACTT
CTGCGCTCGGCCCTTCCGGCTGGCTGGTTTATTGCTGATAAATCTGGAGCCGGTGAGCGTGGGTCTCGCG
GTATCATTGCAGCACTGGGGCCAGATGGTAAGCCCTCCCGTATCGTAGTTATCTACACGACGGGGAGTCA
GGCAACTATGGATGAACGAAATAGACAGATCGCTGAGATAGGTGCCTCACTGATTAAGCATTGGTAACTG
TCAGACCAAGTTTACTCATATATACTTTAGATTGATTTAAAACTTCATTTTTAATTTAAAAGGATCTAGG
TGAAGATCCTTTTTGATAATCTCATGACCAAAATCCCTTAACGTGAGTTTTCGTTCCACTGAGCGTCAGA
CCCCGTAGAAAAGATCAAAGGATCTTCTTGAGATCCTTTTTTTCTGCGCGTAATCTGCTGCTTGCAAACA
AAAAAACCACCGCTACCAGCGGTGGTTTGTTTGCCGGATCAAGAGCTACCAACTCTTTTTCCGAAGGTAA
CTGGCTTCAGCAGAGCGCAGATACCAAATACTGTTCTTCTAGTGTAGCCGTAGTTAGGCCACCACTTCAA
GAACTCTGTAGCACCGCCTACATACCTCGCTCTGCTAATCCTGTTACCAGTGGCTGCTGCCAGTGGCGAT
AAGTCGTGTCTTACCGGGTTGGACTCAAGACGATAGTTACCGGATAAGGCGCAGCGGTCGGGCTGAACGG
GGGGTTCGTGCACACAGCCCAGCTTGGAGCGAACGACCTACACCGAACTGAGATACCTACAGCGTGAGCT
ATGAGAAAGCGCCACGCTTCCCGAAGGGAGAAAGGCGGACAGGTATCCGGTAAGCGGCAGGGTCGGAACA
GGAGAGCGCACGAGGGAGCTTCCAGGGGGAAACGCCTGGTATCTTTATAGTCCTGTCGGGTTTCGCCACC
TCTGACTTGAGCGTCGATTTTTGTGATGCTCGTCAGGGGGGCGGAGCCTATGGAAAAACGCCAGCAACGC
GGCCTTTTTACGGTTCCTGGCCTTTTGCTGGCCTTTTGCTCACATGTTCTTTCCTGCGTTATCCCCTGAT
TCTGTGGATAACCGTATTACCGCCTTTGAGTGAGCTGATACCGCTCGCCGCAGCCGAACGACCGAGCGCA
GCGAGTCAGTGAGCGAGGAAGCGGAAGAGCGCCCAATACGCAAACCGCCTCTCCCCGCGCGTTGGCCGAT
TCATTAATGCAGCTGGCACGACAGGTTTCCCGACTGGAAAGCGGGCAGTGAGCGCAACGCAATTAATGTG
AGTTAGCTCACTCATTAGGCACCCCAGGCTTTACACTTTATGCTTCCGGCTCGTATGTTGTGTGGAATTG
TGAGCGGATAACAATTTCACACAGGAAACAGCTATGACCATGATTACGCCAAGCGCGCAATTAACCCTCA
CTAAAGGGAACAAAAGCTGGAGCTGCAAGCTTAATGTAGTCTTATGCAATACTCTTGTAGTCTTGCAACA
TGGTAACGATGAGTTAGCAACATGCCTTACAAGGAGAGAAAAAGCACCGTGCATGCCGATTGGTGGAAGT
AAGGTGGTACGATCGTGCCTTATTAGGAAGGCAACAGACGGGTCTGACATGGATTGGACGAACCACTGAA
TTGCCGCATTGCAGAGATATTGTATTTAAGTGCCTAGCTCGATACATAAACGGGTCTCTCTGGTTAGACC
AGATCTGAGCCTGGGAGCTCTCTGGCTAACTAGGGAACCCACTGCTTAAGCCTCAATAAAGCTTGCCTTG
AGTGCTTCAAGTAGTGTGTGCCCGTCTGTTGTGTGACTCTGGTAACTAGAGATCCCTCAGACCCTTTTAG
TCAGTGTGGAAAATCTCTAGCAGTGGCGCCCGAACAGGGACTTGAAAGCGAAAGGGAAACCAGAGGAGCT
CTCTCGACGCAGGACTCGGCTTGCTGAAGCGCGCACGGCAAGAGGCGAGGGGCGGCGACTGGTGAGTACG
CCAAAAATTTTGACTAGCGGAGGCTAGAAGGAGAGAGATGGGTGCGAGAGCGTCAGTATTAAGCGGGGGA
GAATTAGATCGCGATGGGAAAAAATTCGGTTAAGGCCAGGGGGAAAGAAAAAATATAAATTAAAACATAT
AGTATGGGCAAGCAGGGAGCTAGAACGATTCGCAGTTAATCCTGGCCTGTTAGAAACATCAGAAGGCTGT
AGACAAATACTGGGACAGCTACAACCATCCCTTCAGACAGGATCAGAAGAACTTAGATCATTATATAATA
CAGTAGCAACCCTCTATTGTGTGCATCAAAGGATAGAGATAAAAGACACCAAGGAAGCTTTAGACAAGAT
AGAGGAAGAGCAAAACAAAAGTAAGACCACCGCACAGCAAGCGGCCGCTGATCTTCAGACCTGGAGGAGG
AGATATGAGGGACAATTGGAGAAGTGAATTATATAAATATAAAGTAGTAAAAATTGAACCATTAGGAGTA
GCACCCACCAAGGCAAAGAGAAGAGTGGTGCAGAGAGAAAAAAGAGCAGTGGGAATAGGAGCTTTGTTCC
TTGGGTTCTTGGGAGCAGCAGGAAGCACTATGGGCGCAGCGTCAATGACGCTGACGGTACAGGCCAGACA
ATTATTGTCTGGTATAGTGCAGCAGCAGAACAATTTGCTGAGGGCTATTGAGGCGCAACAGCATCTGTTG
CAACTCACAGTCTGGGGCATCAAGCAGCTCCAGGCAAGAATCCTGGCTGTGGAAAGATACCTAAAGGATC
AACAGCTCCTGGGGATTTGGGGTTGCTCTGGAAAACTCATTTGCACCACTGCTGTGCCTTGGAATGCTAG
TTGGAGTAATAAATCTCTGGAACAGATTTGGAATCACACGACCTGGATGGAGTGGGACAGAGAAATTAAC
AATTACACAAGCTTAATACACTCCTTAATTGAAGAATCGCAAAACCAGCAAGAAAAGAATGAACAAGAAT
TATTGGAATTAGATAAATGGGCAAGTTTGTGGAATTGGTTTAACATAACAAATTGGCTGTGGTATATAAA
ATTATTCATAATGATAGTAGGAGGCTTGGTAGGTTTAAGAATAGTTTTTGCTGTACTTTCTATAGTGAAT
AGAGTTAGGCAGGGATATTCACCATTATCGTTTCAGACCCACCTCCCAACCCCGAGGGGACCCAGAGAGG
GCCTATTTCCCATGATTCCTTCATATTTGCATATACGATACAAGGCTGTTAGAGAGATAATTAGAATTAA
TTTGACTGTAAACACAAAGATATTAGTACAAAATACGTGACGTAGAAAGTAATAATTTCTTGGGTAGTTT
GCAGTTTTAAAATTATGTTTTAAAATGGACTATCATATGCTTACCGTAACTTGAAAGTATTTCGATTTCT
TGGCTTTATATATCTTGTGGAAAGGACGAAACACCGCGTGATGATCCCTACAGACCGTTTTAGAGCTAGA
AATAGCAAGTTAAAATAAGGCTAGTCCGTTATCAACTTGAAAAAGTGGCACCGAGTCGGTGCTTTTTTAA
GCTTGGCGTAACTAGATCTTGAGACAAATGGCAGTATTCATCCACAATTTTAAAAGAAAAGGGGGGATTG
GGGGGTACAGTGCAGGGGAAAGAATAGTAGACATAATAGCAACAGACATACAAACTAAAGAATTACAAAA
ACAAATTACAAAAATTCAAAATTTTCGGGTTTATTACAGGGACAGCAGAGATCCACTTTGGCGCCGGCTC
GAGGGGG
Features (pLannotate 1.2.2; 29 found; start..end, strand, type, name):
     14..80      +  CDS            small t antigen (fragment): SV40 (simian virus 40) small t antigen
    106..317     +  promoter       EF-1α core promoter: core promoter for human elongation factor EF-1α
    318..1256    +  intron         EF-1α intron A: intron upstream of the start codon of human EF-1α
   1278..1877    +  CDS            PuroR (fragment): puromycin N-acetyltransferase; pac from Streptomyces; confers resistance to puromycin
   1893..2481    +  misc_feature   WPRE: woodchuck hepatitis virus posttranscriptional regulatory element
   2532..2551    +  misc_feature   cPPT/CTS (fragment): central polypurine tract and central termination sequence of HIV-1
   2553..2786    +  LTR            3' LTR (ΔU3): self-inactivating 3' long terminal repeat (LTR) from HIV-1
   2864..2985    +  polyA_signal   SV40 poly(A) signal: SV40 polyadenylation signal
   3025..3160    +  rep_origin     SV40 ori: SV40 origin of replication
   3181..3199    -  promoter       T7 promoter: promoter for bacteriophage T7 RNA polymerase
   3207..3362    +  CDS            lacZα (fragment): LacZα fragment of β-galactosidase; lacZ fragment
   3367..3795    +  rep_origin     f1 ori (sequence partly withheld): f1 bacteriophage origin of replication; arrow indicates direction of (+) strand synthesis
   3848..3952    +  promoter       AmpR promoter: bla
   3953..4813    +  CDS            AmpR: β-lactamase; bla; confers resistance to ampicillin, carbenicillin, and related antibiotics
   4984..5572    +  rep_origin     ori: high-copy-number ColE1/pMB1/pBR322/pUC origin of replication
   5755..5847    +  CDS            lacI (fragment): lac repressor; lacI; The lac repressor binds to the lac operator to inhibit transcription in E. coli. This inhibition can be relieved by adding lactose or isopropyl-β-D-thiogalactopyranoside (IPTG).
   5860..5881    +  protein_bind   CAP binding site: CAP binding activates transcription in the presence of cAMP. E. coli catabolite activator protein
   5896..5926    +  promoter       lac promoter: promoter for the E. coli lac operon
   5934..5950    +  protein_bind   lac operator: The lac repressor binds to the lac operator to inhibit transcription in E. coli. This inhibition can be relieved by adding lactose or isopropyl-β-D-thiogalactopyranoside (IPTG). lac repressor encoded by lacI
   5995..6013    +  promoter       T3 promoter: promoter for bacteriophage T3 RNA polymerase
   6041..6267    +  promoter       RSV promoter: Rous sarcoma virus enhancer/promoter
   6268..6448    +  LTR            5' LTR (truncated): truncated 5' long terminal repeat (LTR) from HIV-1
   6495..6620    +  misc_feature   HIV-1 Ψ: packaging signal of human immunodeficiency virus type 1
   6604..6967    +  CDS            HIV-1 gag (fragment): gag protein from human immunodeficiency virus 1; gag
   7113..7346    +  misc_feature   RRE: The Rev response element (RRE) of HIV-1 allows for Rev-dependent mRNA export from the nucleus to the cytoplasm.
   7723..7749    +  CDS            Rev (fragment): human immunodeficiency virus 1 (HIV-1) Rev protein; rev; enhances nuclear export of unspliced and incompletely spliced viral mRNAs
   7753..7993    +  promoter       U6 promoter: RNA polymerase III promoter for human U6 snRNA
   8023..8098    +  misc_RNA       gRNA scaffold: guide RNA scaffold for the Streptococcus pyogenes CRISPR/Cas9 system
   8154..8271    +  misc_feature   cPPT/CTS: central polypurine tract and central termination sequence of HIV-1
