[The description below was written by a language model from this plasmid's Addgene catalogue record and pLannotate feature annotations shown in this document.]
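Description:
RIOK3 gRNA (BRDN0001147015) is a third-generation lentiviral CRISPR guide plasmid built on the lentiGuide-Puro backbone and designed to target the human RIOK3 gene (also known as SUDD). It is about 8.3 kb and is maintained in E. coli as a high-copy plasmid through a ColE1/pUC-type origin, with ampicillin selection provided by the β-lactamase gene. An f1 origin, an SV40 origin, and remnants of lac and phage promoter sequences are also annotated in the bacterial backbone.

The lentiviral cassette begins with an RSV promoter fused to a truncated HIV-1 5' LTR, which drives Tat-independent production of the genomic RNA in packaging cells. This is followed by the Ψ packaging signal with a partial gag sequence and by the Rev response element for Rev-dependent nuclear export. Inside the transfer region, a human U6 RNA polymerase III promoter expresses the RIOK3-specific spacer joined to the Streptococcus pyogenes Cas9 guide RNA scaffold. A cPPT/CTS element follows and aids nuclear import of the provirus. Next, an EF-1α core promoter with its intron A drives the puromycin N-acetyltransferase gene, allowing selection of transduced mammalian cells. A WPRE then enhances transcript expression, and the cassette ends in a self-inactivating ΔU3 3' LTR.

The plasmid does not encode Cas9, so it must be used with a separate Cas9 vector or in cells that already express Cas9. The guide belongs to a human kinome gRNA collection and was designed against the RIOK3 reference transcript using optimized sgRNA design rules. It is suited to knockout of RIOK3 in human cells after lentiviral delivery and puromycin selection.
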