Addgene plasmid #76540: RIOK3 gRNA (BRDN0001147015)
Purpose: 3rd generation lentiviral gRNA plasmid targeting human RIOK3
Depositing lab: John Doench & David Root. Depositing organization: Broad Institute. Publication: Optimized sgRNA design to maximize activity and minimize off-target effects of CRISPR-Cas9. Doench JG, Fusi N, Sullender M, Hegde M, Vaimberg EW, Donovan KF, Smith I, Tothova Z, Wilen C, Orchard R, Virgin HW, Listgarten J, Root DE. Nat Biotechnol. 2016 Jan 18. doi: 10.1038/nbt.3437. PubMed 26780180.
Backbone
  Vector backbone: lentiGuide-Puro
  Backbone manufacturer: Zhang Lab (Addgene plasmid # 52963)
  Vector type: Mammalian Expression, Lentiviral, CRISPR
  Selectable markers: Puromycin
Growth in bacteria
  Bacterial resistance: Ampicillin, 100 μg/mL
  Growth temperature: 37°C
  Growth strain: DH5alpha
  Copy number: High Copy
Gene/Insert
  Gene/Insert name: RIOK3 (alt names: RIOK3; NM_003831.3)
  gRNA/shRNA sequence: CGTGATGATCCCTACAGACC
  Species: H. sapiens (human)
  Entrez Gene: RIOK3 (a.k.a. SUDD, DKFZp779L1370)
  Promoter: hU6
  Cloning method: Unknown
  Sequencing primers: 5′ U6-F; 3′ pS2-R
Terms and licenses: Academic/Nonprofit Terms; Industry Terms: Not Available to Industry
Depositor comments: The gRNA was designed to target the following Genbank reference sequence(s): NM_003831.3. Note that this plasmid does NOT contain Cas9. It should be used in conjunction with lentiCas9-Blast (Addgene #52962) or otherwise with cell lines already expressing Cas9. Browse the full kinome gRNA library at http://www.addgene.org/pooled-library/broadgpp-human-kinome/ or visit http://www.broadinstitute.org/rnai/public/ for detailed protocols and information.
How to cite: RIOK3 gRNA (BRDN0001147015) was a gift from John Doench & David Root (Addgene plasmid # 76540 ; http://n2t.net/addgene:76540 ; RRID:Addgene_76540)
