>Addgene plasmid #76540 | RIOK3 gRNA (BRDN0001147015) | depositor partial sequence | sequence record 144000 | Target Sequence
CGTGATGATCCCTACAGACC
