>Addgene plasmid #76540 | RIOK3 gRNA (BRDN0001147015) | addgene partial sequence | sequence record 186031 | hU6-F
TAGAAAGTAATAATTTCTTGGGTAGTTTGCAGTTTTAAAATTATGTTTTAAAATGGACTATCATATGCTT
ACCGTAACTTGAAAGTATTTCGATTTCTTGGCTTTATATATCTTGTGGAAAGGACGAAACACCGCGTGAT
GATCCCTACAGACCGTTTTAGAGCTAGAAATAGCAAGTTAAAATAAGGCTAGTCCGTTATCAACTTGAAA
AAGTGGCACCGAGTCGGTGCTTTTTTAAGCTTGGCGTAACTAGATCTTGAGACAAATGGCAGTATTCATC
CACAATTTTAAAAGAAAAGGGGGGATTGGGGGGTACAGTGCAGGGGAAAGAATAGTAGACATAATAGCAA
CAGACATACAAACTAAAGAATTACAAAAACAAATTACAAAAATTCAAAATTTTCGGGTTTATTACAGGGA
CAGCAGAGATCCACTTTGGCGCCGGCTCGAGGGGGCCCGGGTGCAAAGATGGATAAAGTTTTAAACAGAG
AGGAATCTTTGCAGCTAATGGACCTTCTAGGTCTTGAAAGGAGTGGGAATTGGCTCCGGTGCCCGTCAGT
GGGCAGAGCG
